Addgene plasmid #35113: pSA54
Depositing lab: John McCusker. Depositing organization: Duke University. Publication: Positive and negative selection LYS5MX gene replacement cassettes for use in Saccharomyces cerevisiae. Ito-Harashima S, McCusker JH. Yeast. 2004 Jan 15;21(1):53-61. 10.1002/yea.1057 PubMed 14745782.
Backbone
  Vector backbone: pFA6-MX4
  Vector type: Yeast replicating
  Selectable markers: Lysine
Growth in bacteria
  Bacterial resistance: Ampicillin, 100 μg/mL
  Growth temperature: 37°C
  Growth strain: DH5alpha
  Copy number: High Copy
Gene/Insert
  Gene/Insert name: callys5MX3
  Species: C.albicans
Terms and licenses: Academic/Nonprofit Terms; Industry Terms: Not Available to Industry
How to cite: pSA54 was a gift from John McCusker (Addgene plasmid # 35113 ; http://n2t.net/addgene:35113 ; RRID:Addgene_35113)
