[The description below was written by a language model from this plasmid's Addgene catalogue record and pLannotate feature annotations shown in this document.]
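Description:
pSA54 is an E. coli-propagated yeast marker-cassette plasmid built on the pFA6-MX4 backbone. It carries callys5MX3, a selectable cassette based on the LYS5 gene of Candida albicans, for use in Saccharomyces cerevisiae. In bacteria it is maintained at high copy through a ColE1/pUC-type origin and selected with ampicillin via the β-lactamase gene and its native promoter. Small remnants of rop, bom and lacI reflect the pBR322-derived ancestry of the backbone, and SP6 and T7 phage promoters flank the cloning region. The catalogue lists the vector type as "yeast replicating", but the feature table shows no yeast origin (no 2μ, ARS or CEN element). This is consistent with pFA6-type plasmids, which usually serve as templates or sources of integrating cassettes rather than as episomes.

The payload follows the standard MX design. An Ashbya gossypii TEF promoter and TEF terminator bracket an unannotated interval of roughly 1 kb, which presumably holds the C. albicans LYS5 open reading frame, although the annotation does not label it. Heterologous control sequences and a foreign coding region limit homology to the S. cerevisiae genome, which favours correct targeting. The cassette is flanked on both sides by same-orientation fragments annotated as S. cerevisiae LEU2. These could act as direct repeats allowing loss of the marker by recombination, or as homology arms for the LEU2 locus, but the record does not say which. The marker complements lysine auxotrophy in lys5 strains, and the associated publication title describes LYS5MX cassettes as offering both positive and negative selection for gene replacement.
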