Features (pLannotate 1.2.2; 12 found; start..end, strand, type, name):
     65..283     +  CDS            LEU2 (fragment): LEU3_YEAST - Experimental evidence at protein level: Swiss-Prot protein existence level 1. Catalyzes the oxidation of 3-carboxy-2-hydroxy-4- methylpentanoate (3-isopropylmalate) to 3-carboxy-4-methyl-2- oxopentanoate. The product decarboxylates to 4-methyl-2 oxopentanoate. From Saccharomyces cerevisiae (strain ATCC 204508 / S288c) (Baker's yeast).
    572..915     +  promoter       TEF promoter: Ashbya gossypii TEF promoter
   1911..2108    +  terminator     TEF terminator: Ashbya gossypii TEF terminator
   2119..2448    +  CDS            LEU2 (fragment): LEU3_YEAST - Experimental evidence at protein level: Swiss-Prot protein existence level 1. Catalyzes the oxidation of 3-carboxy-2-hydroxy-4- methylpentanoate (3-isopropylmalate) to 3-carboxy-4-methyl-2- oxopentanoate. The product decarboxylates to 4-methyl-2 oxopentanoate. From Saccharomyces cerevisiae (strain ATCC 204508 / S288c) (Baker's yeast).
   2776..2794    -  promoter       T7 promoter: promoter for bacteriophage T7 RNA polymerase
   2816..2869    -  CDS            lacI (fragment): lac repressor; lacI; The lac repressor binds to the lac operator to inhibit transcription in E. coli. This inhibition can be relieved by adding lactose or isopropyl-β-D-thiogalactopyranoside (IPTG).
   3052..3640    -  rep_origin     ori: high-copy-number ColE1/pMB1/pBR322/pUC origin of replication
   3811..4671    -  CDS            AmpR: β-lactamase; bla; confers resistance to ampicillin, carbenicillin, and related antibiotics
   4672..4776    -  promoter       AmpR promoter: bla
   4871..4906    +  CDS            rop (fragment): Rop protein, which maintains plasmids at low copy number; rop
   5008..5059    +  misc_feature   bom (fragment): basis of mobility region from pBR322
   5122..2       +  promoter       SP6 promoter (across the origin): promoter for bacteriophage SP6 RNA polymerase
>Addgene plasmid #35113 | pSA54 | depositor full sequence | sequence record 83383 | pSA54 sequence 5138 bps
GAACGCGGCCGCCAGCTGAAGCTTCGTACGCTGCAGGTCGACGGATCCCCGGGTTAATTAAGGCGCGCCA
GATCTGCCCGCCGGGAAGGCGAACCCGATCGGATGCATCCTCTCTGCTGCCATGATGCTGAAGTTGTCGT
TGAACATGGTTGCTGCCGGCGAGGCGGTCGAGCAGGCAGTGCAGGAGGTGTTGGACTCGGGAGTCAGAAC
GGGCGACCTGCTCGGCTCGAGCTCCACTTCGGAGGTTGGCGACGCCATTGCGCTTGCAGTTAAGGAAGCC
TTGCGCAGGCAATCCGCAGCTGGTCTGAGCTAGCCTCGAGGACCCTTCTCTTTAGACTATTCTACTCTTA
TGCACGTAAAAAATTCTAGGAAATATGTATTAACTAGGAGTAAAATAACCGGCTAGTGGCATTCATATAG
CCGTCTGTTTACATCTACATCACACATTTCGAGTGTATATCTCGCAACGTTGGCGTTAAATAGGCAGTCA
ATGGCCCGACCATTCTATGGTGTTTAGGTCGATGCCATCTTTGTACAGCTTGCCTCGTCCCCGCCGGGTC
ACCCGGCCAGCGACATGGAGGCCCAGAATACCCTCCTTGACAGTCTTGACGTGCGCAGCTCAGGGGCATG
ATGTGACTGTCGCCCGTACATTTAGCCCATACATCCCCATGTATAATCATTTGCATCCATACATTTTGAT
GGCCGCACGGCGCGAAGCAAAAATTACGGCTCCTCGCTGCAGACCTGCGAGCAGGGAAACGCTCCCCTCA
CAGACGCGTTGAATTGTCCCCACGCCGCGCCCCTGTAGAGAAATATAAAAGGTTAGGATTTGCCACTGAG
GTTCTTCTTTCATATACTTCCTTTTAAAATCTTGCTAGGATACAGTTCTCACATCACATCCGAACATAAA
CAACCATGACATTACAAGATCATCTTAATGATAAATCAAATATCATCCTACTTTTCACCACTAGATTAAC
TAATGAATTAATTGAATTTTGGAATGATGATTATAATTTTGAATGTTCTTTAAGATTATTAAATGATTTA
TCATTACAACAAAAAATATCTTCAATTACAAAAAACCCCAACCATCAACAACAAAGATTTAAATATAAAC
AATTATTATCAAATTTATTTATTAGATATGCAATCAATTCAATCATTCAATCAAATGATCTATTTAAAAA
AATTGAATTTGATTATAATGAATTTGGGAAACCCATATTACCATATAATTTCCAATTCAATATTAGTAGT
TCTAATGATATAATTGCCTTAATTGTGGAATTTCCATCTTCATCTTCATTATCATCATCATCATTGTCAT
CATCATTATCTGGTGATCGAGCTTATGACCCAATTGGTATTGATTTATCACATTCTATTCAAAATAGTAT
ATCAAATACAGAATATCTTGAACAATTTAAACCGATTTTTGATGATGTTTATGAATTACCACAAATTGAT
AATTATTTTAAATTTAATCATTTTTGGACATTAAAAGAATCATTTACAAAATTGATTGGTAGTGGATTAA
ATATTGAATTATCAGATTTTTATTTCATAGTTGATTATAATGATAATGAGTTTTCTAGTGATAATGAAAA
ATTCCAAACAAGTATAGTTGGAAATAATATTGGAGATAGTTGGATGTATTATTCATTGAATTGGTTTGAT
AAAATCTTGATAAATATAGATAAACTTGAATTAGCCAAGAATCAATTTATAACGGCATTAAATAAAAAAG
AATTTTATTGTCGTAGTTCTATTCTTGATAATGGTAATGTCGATGAATCTAAATTGCCAGTAATTATAAC
GATAATTAATCAAAACAAGAATAAATCAATTCAACCAATAGAGTTGAGATTTGAAAAATTATTATCTGAA
CATTTAAACCAGTGATCAGTACTGACAATAAAAAGATTCTTGTTTTCAAGAACTTGTCATTTGTATAGTT
TTTTTATATTGTAGTTGTTCTATTTTAATCAAATGTTAGCGTGATTTATATTTTTTTTCGCCTCGACATC
ATCTGCCCAGATGCGAAGTTAAGTGCGCAGAAAGTAATATCATGCGTCAATCGTATGTGAATGCTGGTCG
CTATACTGCTGTCGATTCGATACTAACGCCGCCATCCAGTGTCGACTAGGGTTGCTGCCATCGGCCTCGC
TCGCGTCTTTGCCGGATAGCAAGAGCGCCTTTGGCCTCTACGAGCCCTGCCACGGCTCTGCGCCCGATCT
GCCCGCCGGGAAGGCGAACCCGATCGGATGCATCCTCTCTGCTGCCATGATGCTGAAGTTGTCGTTGAAC
ATGGTTGCTGCCGGCGAGGCGGTCGAGCAGGCAGTGCAGGAGGTGTTGGACTCGGGAGTCAGAACGGGCG
ACCTGCTCGGCTCGAGCTCCACTTCGGAGGTTGGCGACGCCATTGCGCTTGCAGTTAAGGAAGCCTTGCG
CAGGCAATCCGCAGCTGGTCTGAGCTAGCCTCGAGGACCCTTCTCTTTAGACTATTCTACTCTTATGCAC
GTAAAAAATTCTAGGAAATATGTATTAACTAGGAGTAAAATAACCGGCTAGTGGCATTCATATAGCCGTC
TGTTTACATCTACATCACACATTTCGAGTGTATATCTCGCAACGTTGGCGTTAAATAGGCAGTCAATGGC
CCGACCATTCTATGGTGTTTAGGTCGATGCCATCTTTGTACGTTTAAACGAGCTCGAATTCATCGATGAT
ATCAGATCCACTAGTGGCCTATGCGGCCGCGGATCTGCCGGTCTCCCTATAGTGAGTCGTATTAATTTCG
ATAAGCCAGGTTAACCTGCATTAATGAATCGGCCAACGCGCGGGGAGAGGCGGTTTGCGTATTGGGCGCT
CTTCCGCTTCCTCGCTCACTGACTCGCTGCGCTCGGTCGTTCGGCTGCGGCGAGCGGTATCAGCTCACTC
AAAGGCGGTAATACGGTTATCCACAGAATCAGGGGATAACGCAGGAAAGAACATGTGAGCAAAAGGCCAG
CAAAAGGCCAGGAACCGTAAAAAGGCCGCGTTGCTGGCGTTTTTCCATAGGCTCCGCCCCCCTGACGAGC
ATCACAAAAATCGACGCTCAAGTCAGAGGTGGCGAAACCCGACAGGACTATAAAGATACCAGGCGTTTCC
CCCTGGAAGCTCCCTCGTGCGCTCTCCTGTTCCGACCCTGCCGCTTACCGGATACCTGTCCGCCTTTCTC
CCTTCGGGAAGCGTGGCGCTTTCTCAATGCTCACGCTGTAGGTATCTCAGTTCGGTGTAGGTCGTTCGCT
CCAAGCTGGGCTGTGTGCACGAACCCCCCGTTCAGCCCGACCGCTGCGCCTTATCCGGTAACTATCGTCT
TGAGTCCAACCCGGTAAGACACGACTTATCGCCACTGGCAGCAGCCACTGGTAACAGGATTAGCAGAGCG
AGGTATGTAGGCGGTGCTACAGAGTTCTTGAAGTGGTGGCCTAACTACGGCTACACTAGAAGGACAGTAT
TTGGTATCTGCGCTCTGCTGAAGCCAGTTACCTTCGGAAAAAGAGTTGGTAGCTCTTGATCCGGCAAACA
AACCACCGCTGGTAGCGGTGGTTTTTTTGTTTGCAAGCAGCAGATTACGCGCAGAAAAAAAGGATCTCAA
GAAGATCCTTTGATCTTTTCTACGGGGTCTGACGCTCAGTGGAACGAAAACTCACGTTAAGGGATTTTGG
TCATGAGATTATCAAAAAGGATCTTCACCTAGATCCTTTTAAATTAAAAATGAAGTTTTAAATCAATCTA
AAGTATATATGAGTAAACTTGGTCTGACAGTTACCAATGCTTAATCAGTGAGGCACCTATCTCAGCGATC
TGTCTATTTCGTTCATCCATAGTTGCCTGACTCCCCGTCGTGTAGATAACTACGATACGGGAGGGCTTAC
CATCTGGCCCCAGTGCTGCAATGATACCGCGAGACCCACGCTCACCGGCTCCAGATTTATCAGCAATAAA
CCAGCCAGCCGGAAGGGCCGAGCGCAGAAGTGGTCCTGCAACTTTATCCGCCTCCATCCAGTCTATTAAT
TGTTGCCGGGAAGCTAGAGTAAGTAGTTCGCCAGTTAATAGTTTGCGCAACGTTGTTGCCATTGCTACAG
GCATCGTGGTGTCACGCTCGTCGTTTGGTATGGCTTCATTCAGCTCCGGTTCCCAACGATCAAGGCGAGT
TACATGATCCCCCATGTTGTGCAAAAAAGCGGTTAGCTCCTTCGGTCCTCCGATCGTTGTCAGAAGTAAG
TTGGCCGCAGTGTTATCACTCATGGTTATGGCAGCACTGCATAATTCTCTTACTGTCATGCCATCCGTAA
GATGCTTTTCTGTGACTGGTGAGTACTCAACCAAGTCATTCTGAGAATAGTGTATGCGGCGACCGAGTTG
CTCTTGCCCGGCGTCAATACGGGATAATACCGCGCCACATAGCAGAACTTTAAAAGTGCTCATCATTGGA
AAACGTTCTTCGGGGCGAAAACTCTCAAGGATCTTACCGCTGTTGAGATCCAGTTCGATGTAACCCACTC
GTGCACCCAACTGATCTTCAGCATCTTTTACTTTCACCAGCGTTTCTGGGTGAGCAAAAACAGGAAGGCA
AAATGCCGCAAAAAAGGGAATAAGGGCGACACGGAAATGTTGAATACTCATACTCTTCCTTTTTCAATAT
TATTGAAGCATTTATCAGGGTTATTGTCTCATGAGCGGATACATATTTGAATGTATTTAGAAAAATAAAC
AAATAGGGGTTCCGCGCACATTTCCCCGAAAAGTGCCACCTGACGTCTAAGAAACCATTATTATCATGAC
ATTAACCTATAAAAATAGGCGTATCACGAGGCCCTTTCGTCTCGCGCGTTTCGGTGATGACGGTGAAAAC
CTCTGACACATGCAGCTCCCGGAGACGGTCACAGCTTGTCTGTAAGCGGATGCCGGGAGCAGACAAGCCC
GTCAGGGCGCGTCAGCGGGTGTTGGCGGGTGTCGGGGCTGGCTTAACTATGCGGCATCAGAGCAGATTGT
ACTGAGAGTGCACCATATGGACATATTGTCGTTAGAACGCGGCTACAATTAATACATAACCTTATGTATC
ATACACATACGATTTAGGTGACACTATA
