>Addgene plasmid #35113 | pSA54 | addgene partial sequence | sequence record 52331 | T7 5'-TAATACGACTCACTATAGGG-3'
ACTAGTGGATCTGATATCATCGATGAATTCGAGCTCGTTTACCGTTTAAACGTACAAAGATGGCATCGAC
CTAAACACCATAGAATGGTCGGGCCATTGACTGCCTATTTAACGCCAACGTTGCGAGATATACACTCGAA
ATGTGTGATGTAGATGTAAACAGACGGCTATATGAATGCCACTAGCCGGTTATTTTACTTCTAGTTAATA
CATATTTCCTAGAATTTTTTACGTGCATAAGAGTAGAATAGTCTAAAGAGAAGGGTCCTCGAGGCTAGCT
CAGACCAGCTGCGGATTGCCTGCGCAAGGCTTCCTTAACTGCAAGCGCAATGGCGTCGCCAACCTCCGAA
GTGGAGCTCGAGCCGAGCAGGTCGCCCGTTCTGACTCCCGAGTCCAACACCTCCTGCACTGCCTGCTCGA
CCGCCTCGCCGGCAGCAACCATGTTCAACGACAACTTCAGCATCATGGCAGCAGAGAGGATGCATCCGAT
CGGGTTCGCCTTCCCGGCGGGCAGATCGGGCGCAGAGCCGTGGCAGGGCTCGTAGAGGCCAAAGGCGCTC
TTGCTATCCGGCAAAGACGCGAGCGAGGCCGATGGCAGCAACCCTAGTCGACACTGGATGGCGGCGTTAG
TATCGAATCGACAGCAGTATAGCGACCAGCATTCACATACGATTGACGCATGATATTACTTTCTGCGCAC
TTAACTTCGCATCTGGGCAGATGATGTCGAGGCGAAAAAAATATAAATCACGCTAACATTTGATTAAAAT
AGAACA
