>Addgene plasmid #35113 | pSA54 | addgene partial sequence | sequence record 52931 | SP6 5'-ATTTAGGTGACACTATAG-3'
TTCGTACGCTGCAGGTCGACGGATCCCCGGGTTAATTAAGGCGCGCCAGATCTGCCCGCCGGGAAGGCGA
ACCCGATCGGATGCATCCTCTCTGCTGCCATGATGCTGAAGTTGTCGTTGAACATGGTTGCTGCCGGCGA
GGCGGTCGAGCAGGCAGTGCAGGAGGTGTTGGACTCGGGAGTCAGAACGGGCGACCTGCTCGGCTCGAGC
TCCACTTCGGAGGTTGGCGACGCCATTGCGCTTGCAGTTAAGGAAGCCTTGCGCAGGCAATCCGCAGCTG
GTCTGAGCTAGCCTCGAGGACCCTTCTCTTTAGACTATTCTACTCTTATGCACGTAAAAAATTCTAGGAA
ATATGTATTAACTAGGAGTAAAATAACCGGCTAGTGGCATTCATATAGCCGTCTGTTTACATCTACATCA
CACATTTCGAGTGTATATCTCGCAACGTTGGCGTTAAATAGGCAGTCAATGGCCCGACCATTCTATGGTG
TTTAGGTCGATGCCATCTTTGTACAGCTTGCCTCGTCCCCGCCGGGTCACCCGGCCAGCGACATGGAGGC
CCAGAATACCCTCCTTGACAGTCTTGACGTGCGCAGCTCAGGGGCATGATGTGACTGTCGCCCGTACATT
TAGCCCATACATCCCCATGTATAATCATTTGCATCCATACATTTTGATGGCCGCACGGCGCGAAGCAAAA
ATTACGGCTCCTCGCTGCAGACCTGCGAGCAGGGAAACGCTCCCCTCACAGACGCGTTGAATTGTCCCCA
CGCCGCGCCCCTGTAGAGAAATATAAAAGGTTAGGA
