>Addgene plasmid #35113 | pSA54 | addgene partial sequence | sequence record 53859 | JM-MCSrev 5'-CATAGGCCACTAGTGGATCT
GTTTACCGTTTAACGTACAAAGATGGCATCGACCTAAACACCATAGAATGGTCGGGCCATTGACTGCCTA
TTTAACGCCAACGTTGCGAGATATACACTCGAAATGTGTGATGTAGATGTAAACAGACGGCTATATGAAT
GCCACTAGCCGGTTATTTTACTTCTAGTTAATACATATTTCCTAGAATTTTTTACGTGCATAAGAGTAGA
ATAGTCTAAAGAGAAGGGTCCTCGAGGCTAGCTCAGACCAGCTGCGGATTGCCTGCGCAAGGCTTCCTTA
ACTGCAAGCGCAATGGCGTCGCCAACCTCCGAAGTGGAGCTCGAGCCGAGCAGGTCGCCCGTTCTGACTC
CCGAGTCCAACACCTCCTGCACTGCCTGCTCGACCGCCTCGCCGGCAGCAACCATGTTCAACGACAACTT
CAGCATCATGGCAGCAGAGAGGATGCATCCGATCGGGTTCGCCTTCCCGGCGGGCAGATCGGGCGCAGAG
CCGTGGCAGGGCTCGTAGAGGCCAAAGGCGCTCTTGCTATCCGGCAAAGACGCGAGCGAGGCCGATGGCA
GCAACCCTAGTCGACACTGGATGGCGGCGTTAGTATCGAATCGACAGCAGTATAGCGACCAGCATTCACA
TACGATTGACGCATGATATTACTTTCTGCGCACTTAACTTCGCATCTGGGCAGATGATGTCGAGGCGAAA
AAAAATATAAATCACGCTAACATTTGATTAAAATAGAACAACTACAATATAAAAAAACTATACAAATGAC
AAGTTCTTGAAAACAAGAATCTTTTTATTGTCAGTACTGATCACTGGTTTAAATGTTCAGATAATAATTT
TTCAAATCTCAACTCTATTGGTTGAATTGATTTATTCTTGTTTTGATTAATTATCGTTATAATTACTGGC
AATTTAGAT
